>Addgene plasmid #114306 | pWPI-mPAX4 | depositor full sequence | sequence record 215797 | Full Sequence
TTGGAAGGGCTAATTCACTCCCAAAGAAGACAAGATATCCTTGATCTGTGGATCTACCACACACAAGGCT
ACTTCCCTGATTAGCAGAACTACACACCAGGGCCAGGGGTCAGATATCCACTGACCTTTGGATGGTGCTA
CAAGCTAGTACCAGTTGAGCCAGATAAGGTAGAAGAGGCCAATAAAGGAGAGAACACCAGCTTGTTACAC
CCTGTGAGCCTGCATGGGATGGATGACCCGGAGAGAGAAGTGTTAGAGTGGAGGTTTGACAGCCGCCTAG
CATTTCATCACGTGGCCCGAGAGCTGCATCCGGAGTACTTCAAGAACTGCTGATATCGAGCTTGCTACAA
GGGACTTTCCGCTGGGGACTTTCCAGGGAGGCGTGGCCTGGGCGGGACTGGGGAGTGGCGAGCCCTCAGA
TCCTGCATATAAGCAGCTGCTTTTTGCCTGTACTGGGTCTCTCTGGTTAGACCAGATCTGAGCCTGGGAG
CTCTCTGGCTAACTAGGGAACCCACTGCTTAAGCCTCAATAAAGCTTGCCTTGAGTGCTTCAAGTAGTGT
GTGCCCGTCTGTTGTGTGACTCTGGTAACTAGAGATCCCTCAGACCCTTTTAGTCAGTGTGGAAAATCTC
TAGCAGTGGCGCCCGAACAGGGACTTGAAAGCGAAAGGGAAACCAGAGGAGCTCTCTCGACGCAGGACTC
GGCTTGCTGAAGCGCGCACGGCAAGAGGCGAGGGGCGGCGACTGGTGAGTACGCCAAAAATTTTGACTAG
CGGAGGCTAGAAGGAGAGAGATGGGTGCGAGAGCGTCAGTATTAAGCGGGGGAGAATTAGATCGCGATGG
GAAAAAATTCGGTTAAGGCCAGGGGGAAAGAAAAAATATAAATTAAAACATATAGTATGGGCAAGCAGGG
AGCTAGAACGATTCGCAGTTAATCCTGGCCTGTTAGAAACATCAGAAGGCTGTAGACAAATACTGGGACA
GCTACAACCATCCCTTCAGACAGGATCAGAAGAACTTAGATCATTATATAATACAGTAGCAACCCTCTAT
TGTGTGCATCAAAGGATAGAGATAAAAGACACCAAGGAAGCTTTAGACAAGATAGAGGAAGAGCAAAACA
AAAGTAAGACCACCGCACAGCAAGCGGCCGCTGATCTTCAGACCTGGAGGAGGAGATATGAGGGACAATT
GGAGAAGTGAATTATATAAATATAAAGTAGTAAAAATTGAACCATTAGGAGTAGCACCCACCAAGGCAAA
GAGAAGAGTGGTGCAGAGAGAAAAAAGAGCAGTGGGAATAGGAGCTTTGTTCCTTGGGTTCTTGGGAGCA
GCAGGAAGCACTATGGGCGCAGCGTCAATGACGCTGACGGTACAGGCCAGACAATTATTGTCTGGTATAG
TGCAGCAGCAGAACAATTTGCTGAGGGCTATTGAGGCGCAACAGCATCTGTTGCAACTCACAGTCTGGGG
CATCAAGCAGCTCCAGGCAAGAATCCTGGCTGTGGAAAGATACCTAAAGGATCAACAGCTCCTGGGGATT
TGGGGTTGCTCTGGAAAACTCATTTGCACCACTGCTGTGCCTTGGAATGCTAGTTGGAGTAATAAATCTC
TGGAACAGATTTGGAATCACACGACCTGGATGGAGTGGGACAGAGAAATTAACAATTACACAAGCTTAAT
ACACTCCTTAATTGAAGAATCGCAAAACCAGCAAGAAAAGAATGAACAAGAATTATTGGAATTAGATAAA
TGGGCAAGTTTGTGGAATTGGTTTAACATAACAAATTGGCTGTGGTATATAAAATTATTCATAATGATAG
TAGGAGGCTTGGTAGGTTTAAGAATAGTTTTTGCTGTACTTTCTATAGTGAATAGAGTTAGGCAGGGATA
TTCACCATTATCGTTTCAGACCCACCTCCCAACCCCGAGGGGACCCGACAGGCCCGAAGGAATAGAAGAA
GAAGGTGGAGAGAGAGACAGAGACAGATCCATTCGATTAGTGAACGGATCTCGACGGTATCGATGTCGAC
GATAAGCTTTGCAAAGATGGATAAAGTTTTAAACAGAGAGGAATCTTTGCAGCTAATGGACCTTCTAGGT
CTTGAAAGGAGTGGGAATTGGCTCCGGTGCCCGTCAGTGGGCAGAGCGCACATCGCCCACAGTCCCCGAG
AAGTTGGGGGGAGGGGTCGGCAATTGAACCGGTGCCTAGAGAAGGTGGCGCGGGGTAAACTGGGAAAGTG
ATGTCGTGTACTGGCTCCGCCTTTTTCCCGAGGGTGGGGGAGAACCGTATATAAGTGCAGTAGTCGCCGT
GAACGTTCTTTTTCGCAACGGGTTTGCCGCCAGAACACAGGTAAGTGCCGTGTGTGGTTCCCGCGGGCCT
GGCCTCTTTACGGGTTATGGCCCTTGCGTGCCTTGAATTACTTCCACTGGCTGCAGTACGTGATTCTTGA
TCCCGAGCTTCGGGTTGGAAGTGGGTGGGAGAGTTCGAGGCCTTGCGCTTAAGGAGCCCCTTCGCCTCGT
GCTTGAGTTGAGGCCTGGCCTGGGCGCTGGGGCCGCCGCGTGCGAATCTGGTGGCACCTTCGCGCCTGTC
TCGCTGCTTTCGATAAGTCTCTAGCCATTTAAAATTTTTGATGACCTGCTGCGACGCTTTTTTTCTGGCA
AGATAGTCTTGTAAATGCGGGCCAAGATCTGCACACTGGTATTTCGGTTTTTGGGGCCGCGGGCGGCGAC
GGGGCCCGTGCGTCCCAGCGCACATGTTCGGCGAGGCGGGGCCTGCGAGCGCGGCCACCGAGAATCGGAC
GGGGGTAGTCTCAAGCTGGCCGGCCTGCTCTGGTGCCTGGCCTCGCGCCGCCGTGTATCGCCCCGCCCTG
GGCGGCAAGGCTGGCCCGGTCGGCACCAGTTGCGTGAGCGGAAAGATGGCCGCTTCCCGGCCCTGCTGCA
GGGAGCTCAAAATGGAGGACGCGGCGCTCGGGAGAGCGGGCGGGTGAGTCACCCACACAAAGGAAAAGGG
CCTTTCCGTCCTCAGCCGTCGCTTCATGTGACTCCACGGAGTACCGGGCGCCGTCCAGGCACCTCGATTA
GTTCTCGAGCTTTTGGAGTACGTCGTCTTTAGGTTGGGGGGAGGGGTTTTATGCGATGGAGTTTCCCCAC
ACTGAGTGGGTGGAGACTGAAGTTAGGCCAGCTTGGCACTTGATGTAATTCTCCTTGGAATTTGCCCTTT
TTGAGTTTGGATCTTGGTTCATTCTCAAGCCTCAGACAGTGGTTCAAAGTTTTTTTCTTCCATTTCAGGT
GTCGTGAGGAATTTCGACATTTAAATTTAATTAATCTCGACGGTATCGGTTAACTTTTAAAAGAAAAGGG
GGGATTGGGGGGTACAGTGCAGGGGAAAGAATAGTAGACATAATAGCAACAGACATACAAACTAAAGAAT
TACAAAAACAAATTACAAAAATTCAAAATTTTCCGATCACGAGACTAGCCTCGAGGTTTGATCCACTAGT
CCAGTGTGGTGGAATTCGATTTGAAGCATGCAGCAGGACGGACTCAGCAGTGTGAATCAGCTAGGGGGAC
TCTTTGTGAATGGCCGGCCCCTTCCTCTGGACACCAGGCAGCAGATTGTGCAGCTAGCAATAAGAGGGAT
GCGACCCTGTGACATTTCACGGAGCCTTAAGGTATCTAATGGCTGTGTGAGCAAGATCCTAGGACGCTAC
TACCGCACAGGTGTCTTGGAACCCAAGTGTATTGGGGGAAGCAAACCACGTCTGGCCACACCTGCTGTGG
TGGCTCGAATTGCCCAGCTAAAGGATGAGTACCCTGCTCTTTTTGCCTGGGAGATCCAACACCAGCTTTG
CACTGAAGGGCTTTGTACCCAGGACAAGGCTCCCAGTGTGTCCTCTATCAATCGAGTACTTCGGGCACTT
CAGGAAGACCAGAGCTTGCACTGGACTCAACTCAGATCACCAGCTGTGTTGGCTCCAGTTCTTCCCAGTC
CCCACAGTAACTGTGGGGCTCCCCGAGGTCCCCACCCAGGAACCAGCCACAGGAATCGGACTATCTTCTC
CCCGGGACAAGCCGAGGCACTGGAGAAAGAGTTTCAGCGTGGGCAGTATCCAGATTCAGTGGCCCGTGGG
AAGCTGGCTGCTGCCACCTCTCTGCCTGAAGACACGGTGAGGGTTTGGTTTTCTAACAGAAGAGCCAAAT
GGCGCAGGCAAGAGAAGCTGAAATGGGAAGCACAGCTGCCAGGTGCTTCCCAGGACCTGACAGTACCAAA
AAATTCTCCAGGGATCATCTCTGCACAGCAGTCCCCCGGCAGTGTACCCTCAGCTGCCTTGCCTGTGCTG
GAACCATTGAGTCCTTCCTTCTGTCAGCTATGCTGTGGGACAGCACCAGGCAGATGTTCCAGTGACACCT
CATCCCAGGCCTATCTCCAACCCTACTGGGACTGCCAATCCCTCCTTCCTGTGGCTTCCTCCTCATATGT
GGAATTTGCCTGGCCCTGCCTCACCACCCATCCTGTGCATCATCTGATTGGAGGCCCAGGACAAGTGCCA
TCAACCCATTGCTCAAACTGGCCAATCCACTAGTGAATTCTGCAGATATCCAGCACAGTGGCGGCCGCTC
GAGTCTAGAGGGCCCTTCGAACAAAAACTCATCTCAGAAGAGGATCTGAATATGCATACCGGTCATCATC
ACCATCACCATTGAGTTTAAACTACGGGCTGCAGGAATTCCGCCCCCCCCCCCCTAACGTTACTGGCCGA
AGCCGCTTGGAATAAGGCCGGTGTGCGTTTGTCTATATGTTATTTTCCACCATATTGCCGTCTTTTGGCA
ATGTGAGGGCCCGGAAACCTGGCCCTGTCTTCTTGACGAGCATTCCTAGGGGTCTTTCCCCTCTCGCCAA
AGGAATGCAAGGTCTGTTGAATGTCGTGAAGGAAGCAGTTCCTCTGGAAGCTTCTTGAAGACAAACAACG
TCTGTAGCGACCCTTTGCAGGCAGCGGAACCCCCCACCTGGCGACAGGTGCCTCTGCGGCCAAAAGCCAC
GTGTATAAGATACACCTGCAAAGGCGGCACAACCCCAGTGCCACGTTGTGAGTTGGATAGTTGTGGAAAG
AGTCAAATGGCTCTCCTCAAGCGTATTCAACAAGGGGCTGAAGGATGCCCAGAAGGTACCCCATTGTATG
GGATCTGATCTGGGGCCTCGGTGCACATGCTTTACATGTGTTTAGTCGAGGTTAAAAAACGTCTAGGCCC
CCCGAACCACGGGGACGTGGTTTTCCTTTGAAAAACACGATGATAATACCATGGTGAGCAAGGGCGAGGA
GCTGTTCACCGGGGTGGTGCCCATCCTGGTCGAGCTGGACGGCGACGTAAACGGCCACAAGTTCAGCGTG
TCCGGCGAGGGCGAGGGCGATGCCACCTACGGCAAGCTGACCCTGAAGTTCATCTGCACCACCGGCAAGC
TGCCCGTGCCCTGGCCCACCCTCGTGACCACCCTGACCTACGGCGTGCAGTGCTTCAGCCGCTACCCCGA
CCACATGAAGCAGCACGACTTCTTCAAGTCCGCCATGCCCGAAGGCTACGTCCAGGAGCGCACCATCTTC
TTCAAGGACGACGGCAACTACAAGACCCGCGCCGAGGTGAAGTTCGAGGGCGACACCCTGGTGAACCGCA
TCGAGCTGAAGGGCATCGACTTCAAGGAGGACGGCAACATCCTGGGGCACAAGCTGGAGTACAACTACAA
CAGCCACAACGTCTATATCATGGCCGACAAGCAGAAGAACGGCATCAAGGTGAACTTCAAGATCCGCCAC
AACATCGAGGACGGCAGCGTGCAGCTCGCCGACCACTACCAGCAGAACACCCCCATCGGCGACGGCCCCG
TGCTGCTGCCCGACAACCACTACCTGAGCACCCAGTCCGCCCTGAGCAAAGACCCCAACGAGAAGCGCGA
TCACATGGTCCTGCTGGAGTTCGTGACCGCCGCCGGGATCACTCTCGGCATGGACGAGCTGTACAAGTCC
GGACTCAGATCTCGACTAGCTAGTAGCTAGCTAGCTAGTCGAGCTCAACTTCGAATTCGATATCAAGCTT
ATCGCGATACCGTCGACCTCGAGGGAATTCCGATAATCAACCTCTGGATTACAAAATTTGTGAAAGATTG
ACTGGTATTCTTAACTATGTTGCTCCTTTTACGCTATGTGGATACGCTGCTTTAATGCCTTTGTATCATG
CTATTGCTTCCCGTATGGCTTTCATTTTCTCCTCCTTGTATAAATCCTGGTTGCTGTCTCTTTATGAGGA
GTTGTGGCCCGTTGTCAGGCAACGTGGCGTGGTGTGCACTGTGTTTGCTGACGCAACCCCCACTGGTTGG
GGCATTGCCACCACCTGTCAGCTCCTTTCCGGGACTTTCGCTTTCCCCCTCCCTATTGCCACGGCGGAAC
TCATCGCCGCCTGCCTTGCCCGCTGCTGGACAGGGGCTCGGCTGTTGGGCACTGACAATTCCGTGGTGTT
GTCGGGGAAGCTGACGTCCTTTCCATGGCTGCTCGCCTGTGTTGCCACCTGGATTCTGCGCGGGACGTCC
TTCTGCTACGTCCCTTCGGCCCTCAATCCAGCGGACCTTCCTTCCCGCGGCCTGCTGCCGGCTCTGCGGC
CTCTTCCGCGTCTTCGCCTTCGCCCTCAGACGAGTCGGATCTCCCTTTGGGCCGCCTCCCCGCATCGGGA
ATTCGCTCAAGCTTCGAATTAATTCTGCAGAGCTCGGTACCTTTAAGACCAATGACTTACAAGGCAGCTG
TAGATCTTAGCCACTTTTTAAAAGAAAAGGGGGGACTGGAAGGGCTAATTCACTCCCAACGAAGACAAGA
TGGGATCAATTCACCATGGGAATAACTTCGTATAGCATACATTATACGAAGTTATGCTGCTTTTTGCTTG
TACTGGGTCTCTCTGGTTAGACCAGATCTGAGCCTGGGAGCTCTCTGGCTAACTAGGGAACCCACTGCTT
AAGCCTCAATAAAGCTTGCCTTGAGTGCTTCAAGTAGTGTGTGCCCGTCTGTTGTGTGACTCTGGTAACT
AGAGATCCCTCAGACCCTTTTAGTCAGTGTGGAAAATCTCTAGCAGCATCTAGAATTAATTCCGTGTATT
CTATAGTGTCACCTAAATCGTATGTGTATGATACATAAGGTTATGTATTAATTGTAGCCGCGTTCTAACG
ACAATATGTACAAGCCTAATTGTGTAGCATCTGGCTTACTGAAGCAGACCCTATCATCTCTCTCGTAAAC
TGCCGTCAGAGTCGGTTTGGTTGGACGAACCTTCTGAGTTTCTGGTAACGCCGTCCCGCACCCGGAAATG
GTCAGCGAACCAATCAGCAGGGTCATCGCTAGCCAGATCCTCTACGCCGGACGCATCGTGGCCGGCATCA
CCGGCGCCACAGGTGCGGTTGCTGGCGCCTATATCGCCGACATCACCGATGGGGAAGATCGGGCTCGCCA
CTTCGGGCTCATGAGCGCTTGTTTCGGCGTGGGTATGGTGGCAGGCCCCGTGGCCGGGGGACTGTTGGGC
GCCATCTCCTTGCATGCACCATTCCTTGCGGCGGCGGTGCTCAACGGCCTCAACCTACTACTGGGCTGCT
TCCTAATGCAGGAGTCGCATAAGGGAGAGCGTCGAATGGTGCACTCTCAGTACAATCTGCTCTGATGCCG
CATAGTTAAGCCAGCCCCGACACCCGCCAACACCCGCTGACGCGCCCTGACGGGCTTGTCTGCTCCCGGC
ATCCGCTTACAGACAAGCTGTGACCGTCTCCGGGAGCTGCATGTGTCAGAGGTTTTCACCGTCATCACCG
AAACGCGCGAGACGAAAGGGCCTCGTGATACGCCTATTTTTATAGGTTAATGTCATGATAATAATGGTTT
CTTAGACGTCAGGTGGCACTTTTCGGGGAAATGTGCGCGGAACCCCTATTTGTTTATTTTTCTAAATACA
TTCAAATATGTATCCGCTCATGAGACAATAACCCTGATAAATGCTTCAATAATATTGAAAAAGGAAGAGT
ATGAGTATTCAACATTTCCGTGTCGCCCTTATTCCCTTTTTTGCGGCATTTTGCCTTCCTGTTTTTGCTC
ACCCAGAAACGCTGGTGAAAGTAAAAGATGCTGAAGATCAGTTGGGTGCACGAGTGGGTTACATCGAACT
GGATCTCAACAGCGGTAAGATCCTTGAGAGTTTTCGCCCCGAAGAACGTTTTCCAATGATGAGCACTTTT
AAAGTTCTGCTATGTGGCGCGGTATTATCCCGTATTGACGCCGGGCAAGAGCAACTCGGTCGCCGCATAC
ACTATTCTCAGAATGACTTGGTTGAGTACTCACCAGTCACAGAAAAGCATCTTACGGATGGCATGACAGT
AAGAGAATTATGCAGTGCTGCCATAACCATGAGTGATAACACTGCGGCCAACTTACTTCTGACAACGATC
GGAGGACCGAAGGAGCTAACCGCTTTTTTGCACAACATGGGGGATCATGTAACTCGCCTTGATCGTTGGG
AACCGGAGCTGAATGAAGCCATACCAAACGACGAGCGTGACACCACGATGCCTGTAGCAATGGCAACAAC
GTTGCGCAAACTATTAACTGGCGAACTACTTACTCTAGCTTCCCGGCAACAATTAATAGACTGGATGGAG
GCGGATAAAGTTGCAGGACCACTTCTGCGCTCGGCCCTTCCGGCTGGCTGGTTTATTGCTGATAAATCTG
GAGCCGGTGAGCGTGGGTCTCGCGGTATCATTGCAGCACTGGGGCCAGATGGTAAGCCCTCCCGTATCGT
AGTTATCTACACGACGGGGAGTCAGGCAACTATGGATGAACGAAATAGACAGATCGCTGAGATAGGTGCC
TCACTGATTAAGCATTGGTAACTGTCAGACCAAGTTTACTCATATATACTTTAGATTGATTTAAAACTTC
ATTTTTAATTTAAAAGGATCTAGGTGAAGATCCTTTTTGATAATCTCATGACCAAAATCCCTTAACGTGA
GTTTTCGTTCCACTGAGCGTCAGACCCCGTAGAAAAGATCAAAGGATCTTCTTGAGATCCTTTTTTTCTG
CGCGTAATCTGCTGCTTGCAAACAAAAAAACCACCGCTACCAGCGGTGGTTTGTTTGCCGGATCAAGAGC
TACCAACTCTTTTTCCGAAGGTAACTGGCTTCAGCAGAGCGCAGATACCAAATACTGTCCTTCTAGTGTA
GCCGTAGTTAGGCCACCACTTCAAGAACTCTGTAGCACCGCCTACATACCTCGCTCTGCTAATCCTGTTA
CCAGTGGCTGCTGCCAGTGGCGATAAGTCGTGTCTTACCGGGTTGGACTCAAGACGATAGTTACCGGATA
AGGCGCAGCGGTCGGGCTGAACGGGGGGTTCGTGCACACAGCCCAGCTTGGAGCGAACGACCTACACCGA
ACTGAGATACCTACAGCGTGAGCATTGAGAAAGCGCCACGCTTCCCGAAGGGAGAAAGGCGGACAGGTAT
CCGGTAAGCGGCAGGGTCGGAACAGGAGAGCGCACGAGGGAGCTTCCAGGGGGAAACGCCTGGTATCTTT
ATAGTCCTGTCGGGTTTCGCCACCTCTGACTTGAGCGTCGATTTTTGTGATGCTCGTCAGGGGGGCGGAG
CCTATGGAAAAACGCCAGCAACGCGGCCTTTTTACGGTTCCTGGCCTTTTGCTGGCCTTTTGCTCACATG
TTCTTTCCTGCGTTATCCCCTGATTCTGTGGATAACCGTATTACCGCCTTTGAGTGAGCTGATACCGCTC
GCCGCAGCCGAACGACCGAGCGCAGCGAGTCAGTGAGCGAGGAAGCGGAAGAGCGCCCAATACGCAAACC
GCCTCTCCCCGCGCGTTGGCCGATTCATTAATGCAGCTGTGGAATGTGTGTCAGTTAGGGTGTGGAAAGT
CCCCAGGCTCCCCAGCAGGCAGAAGTATGCAAAGCATGCATCTCAATTAGTCAGCAACCAGGTGTGGAAA
GTCCCCAGGCTCCCCAGCAGGCAGAAGTATGCAAAGCATGCATCTCAATTAGTCAGCAACCATAGTCCCG
CCCCTAACTCCGCCCATCCCGCCCCTAACTCCGCCCAGTTCCGCCCATTCTCCGCCCCATGGCTGACTAA
TTTTTTTTATTTATGCAGAGGCCGAGGCCGCCTCGGCCTCTGAGCTATTCCAGAAGTAGTGAGGAGGCTT
TTTTGGAGGCCTAGGCTTTTGCAAAAAGCTTGGACACAAGACAGGCTTGCGAGATATGTTTGAGAATACC
ACTTTATCCCGCGTCAGGGAGAGGCAGTGCGTAAAAAGACGCGGACTCATGTGAAATACTGGTTTTTAGT
GCGCCAGATCTCTATAATCTCGCGCAACCTATTTTCCCCTCGAACACTTTTTAAGCCGTAGATAAACAGG
CTGGGACACTTCACATGAGCGAAAAATACATCGTCACCTGGGACATGTTGCAGATCCATGCACGTAAACT
CGCAAGCCGACTGATGCCTTCTGAACAATGGAAAGGCATTATTGCCGTAAGCCGTGGCGGTCTGTACCGG
GTGCGTTACTGGCGCGTGAACTGGGTATTCGTCATGTCGATACCGTTTGTATTTCCAGCTACGATCACGA
CAACCAGCGCGAGCTTAAAGTGCTGAAACGCGCAGAAGGCGATGGCGAAGGCTTCATCGTTATTGATGAC
CTGGTGGATACCGGTGGTACTGCGGTTGCGATTCGTGAAATGTATCCAAAAGCGCACTTTGTCACCATCT
TCGCAAAACCGGCTGGTCGTCCGCTGGTTGATGACTATGTTGTTGATATCCCGCAAGATACCTGGATTGA
ACAGCCGTGGGATATGGGCGTCGTATTCGTCCCGCCAATCTCCGGTCGCTAATCTTTTCAACGCCTGGCA
CTGCCGGGCGTTGTTCTTTTTAACTTCAGGCGGGTTACAATAGTTTCCAGTAAGTATTCTGGAGGCTGCA
TCCATGACACAGGCAAACCTGAGCGAAACCCTGTTCAAACCCCGCTTTAAACATCCTGAAACCTCGACGC
TAGTCCGCCGCTTTAATCACGGCGCACAACCGCCTGTGCAGTCGGCCCTTGATGGTAAAACCATCCCTCA
CTGGTATCGCATGATTAACCGTCTGATGTGGATCTGGCGCGGCATTGACCCACGCGAAATCCTCGACGTC
CAGGCACGTATTGTGATGAGCGATGCCGAACGTACCGACGATGATTTATACGATACGGTGATTGGCTACC
GTGGCGGCAACTGGATTTATGAGTGGGCCCCGGATCTTTGTGAAGGAACCTTACTTCTGTGGTGTGACAT
AATTGGACAAACTACCTACAGAGATTTAAAGCTCTAAGGTAAATATAAAATTTTTAAGTGTATAATGTGT
TAAACTACTGATTCTAATTGTTTGTGTATTTTAGATTCCAACCTATGGAACTGATGAATGGGAGCAGTGG
TGGAATGCCTTTAATGAGGAAAACCTGTTTTGCTCAGAAGAAATGCCATCTAGTGATGATGAGGCTACTG
CTGACTCTCAACATTCTACTCCTCCAAAAAAGAAGAGAAAGGTAGAAGACCCCAAGGACTTTCCTTCAGA
ATTGCTAAGTTTTTTGAGTCATGCTGTGTTTAGTAATAGAACTCTTGCTTGCTTTGCTATTTACACCACA
AAGGAAAAAGCTGCACTGCTATACAAGAAAATTATGGAAAAATATTCTGTAACCTTTATAAGTAGGCATA
ACAGTTATAATCATAACATACTGTTTTTTCTTACTCCACACAGGCATAGAGTGTCTGCTATTAATAACTA
TGCTCAAAAATTGTGTACCTTTAGCTTTTTAATTTGTAAAGGGGTTAATAAGGAATATTTGATGTATAGT
GCCTTGACTAGAGATCATAATCAGCCATACCACATTTGTAGAGGTTTTACTTGCTTTAAAAAACCTCCCA
CACCTCCCCCTGAACCTGAAACATAAAATGAATGCAATTGTTGTTGTTAACTTGTTTATTGCAGCTTATA
ATGGTTACAAATAAAGCAATAGCATCACAAATTTCACAAATAAAGCATTTTTTTCACTGCATTCTAGTTG
TGGTTTGTCCAAACTCATCAATGTATCTTATCATGTCTGGATCAACTGGATAACTCAAGCTAACCAAAAT
CATCCCAAACTTCCCACCCCATACCCTATTACCACTGCCAATTACCTAGTGGTTTCATTTACTCTAAACC
TGTGATTCCTCTGAATTATTTTCATTTTAAAGAAATTGTATTTGTTAAATATGTACTACAAACTTAGTAG
Features (pLannotate 1.2.2; 37 found; start..end, strand, type, name):
      1..330     +  CDS            nef (fragment): NEF_HV1BR - Experimental evidence at protein level: Swiss-Prot protein existence level 1. Extracellular Nef protein targets CD4(+) T-lymphocytes for apoptosis by interacting with CXCR4 surface receptors (PubMed:14990729). From Human immunodeficiency virus type 1 group M subtype B (isolate BRU/LAI) (HIV-1).
    378..635     +  LTR            5' LTR (truncated): truncated 5' long terminal repeat (LTR) from HIV-1
    682..807     +  misc_feature   HIV-1 Ψ: packaging signal of human immunodeficiency virus type 1
    791..1154    +  CDS            HIV-1 gag (fragment): gag protein from human immunodeficiency virus 1; gag
   1300..1533    +  misc_feature   RRE: The Rev response element (RRE) of HIV-1 allows for Rev-dependent mRNA export from the nucleus to the cytoplasm.
   1910..2010    +  CDS            Rev (fragment): human immunodeficiency virus 1 (HIV-1) Rev protein; rev; enhances nuclear export of unspliced and incompletely spliced viral mRNAs
   2047..2113    +  CDS            small t antigen (fragment): SV40 (simian virus 40) small t antigen
   2139..2350    +  promoter       EF-1α core promoter: core promoter for human elongation factor EF-1α
   2351..2459    +  intron         EF-1α intron A (fragment): intron upstream of the start codon of human EF-1α
   3085..3288    +  intron         EF-1α intron A: truncated intron upstream of the start codon of human EF-1α
   3345..3462    +  misc_feature   cPPT/CTS: central polypurine tract and central termination sequence of HIV-1
   3528..4574    +  CDS            Pax4: PAX4_MOUSE - Also known as Pax-4. Experimental evidence at protein level: Swiss-Prot protein existence level 1. Plays an important role in the differentiation and development of pancreatic islet beta cells. Transcriptional repressor that competes with PAX6 in binding to a common element in the glucagon, insulin and somatostatin promoters. From Mus musculus (Mouse).
   4747..5298    +  misc_feature   IRES: internal ribosome entry site (IRES) of the encephalomyocarditis virus (EMCV)
   5301..6017    +  CDS            EGFP: EGFP is a basic (constitutively fluorescent) green fluorescent protein published in 1996, derived from Aequorea victoria. It is reported to be a rapidly-maturing weak dimer with moderate acid sensitivity.
   6018..6035    +  misc_feature   MCS (fragment): multiple cloning site
   6073..6115    +  misc_feature   MCS (fragment): pBluescript multiple cloning site
   6125..6713    +  misc_feature   WPRE: woodchuck hepatitis virus posttranscriptional regulatory element
   6757..6861    +  CDS            nef (fragment): NEF_HV1LA - Experimental evidence at protein level: Swiss-Prot protein existence level 1. Extracellular Nef protein targets CD4(+) T-lymphocytes for apoptosis by interacting with CXCR4 surface receptors. From Human immunodeficiency virus type 1 group M subtype B (isolate Lai) (HIV-1).
   6882..6915    +  protein_bind   loxP: Cre-mediated recombination occurs in the 8-bp core sequence (GCATACAT). Cre recombinase
   6935..7115    +  LTR            5' LTR (truncated): truncated 5' long terminal repeat (LTR) from HIV-1
   7140..7158    -  promoter       SP6 promoter: promoter for bacteriophage SP6 RNA polymerase
   7386..7665    +  CDS            TcR (fragment): tetracycline efflux protein; tet; confers resistance to tetracycline
   7666..7714    -  misc_feature   bom (fragment): basis of mobility region from pBR322
   7816..7851    -  CDS            rop (fragment): Rop protein, which maintains plasmids at low copy number; rop
   7946..8050    +  promoter       AmpR promoter: bla
   8051..8911    +  CDS            AmpR: β-lactamase; bla; confers resistance to ampicillin, carbenicillin, and related antibiotics
   9082..9670    +  rep_origin     ori: high-copy-number ColE1/pMB1/pBR322/pUC origin of replication
   9853..9909    +  CDS            lacI (fragment): lac repressor; lacI; The lac repressor binds to the lac operator to inhibit transcription in E. coli. This inhibition can be relieved by adding lactose or isopropyl-β-D-thiogalactopyranoside (IPTG).
   9916..10245   +  promoter       SV40 promoter: SV40 enhancer and early promoter
  10445..10564   +  CDS            gpt (fragment): XGPT_ECOLI - Also known as gpp, gxu. Experimental evidence at protein level: Swiss-Prot protein existence level 1. Purine salvage pathway enzyme that catalyzes the transfer of the ribosyl-5-phosphate group from 5-phospho-alpha-D-ribose 1- diphosphate (PRPP) to the N9 position of the 6-oxopurines guanine and xanthine to form the corresponding ribonucleotides GMP (guanosine 5'- monophosphate) and XMP (xanthosine 5'-monophosphate), with the release of PPi. To a lesser extent, also acts on hypoxanthine (PubMed:9100006, PubMed:3886014). Does not ribophosphorylate adenine (PubMed:3886014). From Esch
  10564..10899   +  CDS            gpt (fragment): XGPT_ECOLI - Also known as gpp, gxu. Experimental evidence at protein level: Swiss-Prot protein existence level 1. Purine salvage pathway enzyme that catalyzes the transfer of the ribosyl-5-phosphate group from 5-phospho-alpha-D-ribose 1- diphosphate (PRPP) to the N9 position of the 6-oxopurines guanine and xanthine to form the corresponding ribonucleotides GMP (guanosine 5'- monophosphate) and XMP (xanthosine 5'-monophosphate), with the release of PPi. To a lesser extent, also acts on hypoxanthine (PubMed:9100006, PubMed:3886014). Does not ribophosphorylate adenine (PubMed:3886014). From Esch
  10994..11299   +  CDS            frsA (fragment): FRSA_ECOLI - Also known as yafA. Experimental evidence at protein level: Swiss-Prot protein existence level 1. Catalyzes the hydrolysis of esters (PubMed:15808744). Displays esterase activity toward pNP-butyrate (PubMed:15808744). May stimulate mixed-acid fermentation by acting as a fermentation/respiration switch that down-regulates respiration and up- regulates fermentation rates (PubMed:15169777). From Escherichia coli (strain K12).
  11303..11377   +  CDS            small t antigen (fragment): SV40 (simian virus 40) small t antigen
  11379..11444   +  intron         small t intron: SV40 (simian virus 40) small t antigen intron
  11574..11594   +  CDS            SV40 NLS: nuclear localization signal of SV40 (simian virus 40) large T antigen
  11913..11996   +  CDS            large T antigen (fragment): large T antigen from SV40 (simian virus 40)
  12019..12153   +  polyA_signal   SV40 poly(A) signal: SV40 polyadenylation signal
