>Addgene plasmid #114306 | pWPI-mPAX4 | addgene full sequence | sequence record 220634 | Addgene NGS Result
GGAATTTCGACATTTAAATTTAATTAATCTCGACGGTATCGGTTAACTTTTAAAAGAAAAGGGGGGATTG
GGGGGTACAGTGCAGGGGAAAGAATAGTAGACATAATAGCAACAGACATACAAACTAAAGAATTACAAAA
ACAAATTACAAAAATTCAAAATTTTATCGATCACGAGACTAGCCTCGAGGTTTGATCCACTAGTCCAGTG
TGGTGGAATTCGATTTGAAGCATGCAGCAGGACGGACTCAGCAGTGTGAATCAGCTAGGGGGACTCTTTG
TGAATGGCCGGCCCCTTCCTCTGGACACCAGGCAGCAGATTGTGCAGCTAGCAATAAGAGGGATGCGACC
CTGTGACATTTCACGGAGCCTTAAGGTATCTAATGGCTGTGTGAGCAAGATCCTAGGACGCTACTACCGC
ACAGGTGTCTTGGAACCCAAGTGTATTGGGGGAAGCAAACCACGTCTGGCCACACCTGCTGTGGTGGCTC
GAATTGCCCAGCTAAAGGATGAGTACCCTGCTCTTTTTGCCTGGGAGATCCAACACCAGCTTTGCACTGA
AGGGCTTTGTACCCAGGACAAGGCTCCCAGTGTGTCCTCTATCAATCGAGTACTTCGGGCACTTCAGGAA
GACCAGAGCTTGCACTGGACTCAACTCAGATCACCAGCTGTGTTGGCTCCAGTTCTTCCCAGTCCCCACA
GTAACTGTGGGGCTCCCCGAGGTCCCCACCCAGGAACCAGCCACAGGAATCGGACTATCTTCTCCCCGGG
ACAAGCCGAGGCACTGGAGAAAGAGTTTCAGCGTGGGCAGTATCCAGATTCAGTGGCCCGTGGGAAGCTG
GCTGCTGCCACCTCTCTGCCTGAAGACACGGTGAGGGTTTGGTTTTCTAACAGAAGAGCCAAATGGCGCA
GGCAAGAGAAGCTGAAATGGGAAGCACAGCTGCCAGGTGCTTCCCAGGACCTGACAGTACCAAAAAATTC
TCCAGGGATCATCTCTGCACAGCAGTCCCCCGGCAGTGTACCCTCAGCTGCCTTGCCTGTGCTGGAACCA
TTGAGTCCTTCCTTCTGTCAGCTATGCTGTGGGACAGCACCAGGCAGATGTTCCAGTGACACCTCATCCC
AGGCCTATCTCCAACCCTACTGGGACTGCCAATCCCTCCTTCCTGTGGCTTCCTCCTCATATGTGGAATT
TGCCTGGCCCTGCCTCACCACCCATCCTGTGCATCATCTGATTGGAGGCCCAGGACAAGTGCCATCAACC
CATTGCTCAAACTGGCCAATCACTAGTGAATTCTGCAGATATCCAGCACAGTGGCGGCCGCTCGAGTCTA
GAGGGCCCTTCGAACAAAAACTCATCTCAGAAGAGGATCTGAATATGCATACCGGTCATCATCACCATCA
CCATTGAGTTTAAACTACGGGCTGCAGGAATTCCGCCCCCCCCCCCCTAACGTTACTGGCCGAAGCCGCT
TGGAATAAGGCCGGTGTGCGTTTGTCTATATGTTATTTTCCACCATATTGCCGTCTTTTGGCAATGTGAG
GGCCCGGAAACCTGGCCCTGTCTTCTTGACGAGCATTCCTAGGGGTCTTTCCCCTCTCGCCAAAGGAATG
CAAGGTCTGTTGAATGTCGTGAAGGAAGCAGTTCCTCTGGAAGCTTCTTGAAGACAAACAACGTCTGTAG
CGACCCTTTGCAGGCAGCGGAACCCCCCACCTGGCGACAGGTGCCTCTGCGGCCAAAAGCCACGTGTATA
AGATACACCTGCAAAGGCGGCACAACCCCAGTGCCACGTTGTGAGTTGGATAGTTGTGGAAAGAGTCAAA
TGGCTCTCCTCAAGCGTATTCAACAAGGGGCTGAAGGATGCCCAGAAGGTACCCCATTGTATGGGATCTG
ATCTGGGGCCTCGGTGCACATGCTTTACATGTGTTTAGTCGAGGTTAAAAAACGTCTAGGCCCCCCGAAC
CACGGGGACGTGGTTTTCCTTTGAAAAACACGATGATAATACCATGGTGAGCAAGGGCGAGGAGCTGTTC
ACCGGGGTGGTGCCCATCCTGGTCGAGCTGGACGGCGACGTAAACGGCCACAAGTTCAGCGTGTCCGGCG
AGGGCGAGGGCGATGCCACCTACGGCAAGCTGACCCTGAAGTTCATCTGCACCACCGGCAAGCTGCCCGT
GCCCTGGCCCACCCTCGTGACCACCCTGACCTACGGCGTGCAGTGCTTCAGCCGCTACCCCGACCACATG
AAGCAGCACGACTTCTTCAAGTCCGCCATGCCCGAAGGCTACGTCCAGGAGCGCACCATCTTCTTCAAGG
ACGACGGCAACTACAAGACCCGCGCCGAGGTGAAGTTCGAGGGCGACACCCTGGTGAACCGCATCGAGCT
GAAGGGCATCGACTTCAAGGAGGACGGCAACATCCTGGGGCACAAGCTGGAGTACAACTACAACAGCCAC
AACGTCTATATCATGGCCGACAAGCAGAAGAACGGCATCAAGGTGAACTTCAAGATCCGCCACAACATCG
AGGACGGCAGCGTGCAGCTCGCCGACCACTACCAGCAGAACACCCCCATCGGCGACGGCCCCGTGCTGCT
GCCCGACAACCACTACCTGAGCACCCAGTCCGCCCTGAGCAAAGACCCCAACGAGAAGCGCGATCACATG
GTCCTGCTGGAGTTCGTGACCGCCGCCGGGATCACTCTCGGCATGGACGAGCTGTACAAGTCCGGACTCA
GATCTCGACTAGCTAGTAGCTAGCTAGCTAGTCGAGCTCAAGCTTCGAATTCGATATCAAGCTTATCGCG
ATACCGTCGACCTCGAGGGAATTCCGATAATCAACCTCTGGATTACAAAATTTGTGAAAGATTGACTGGT
ATTCTTAACTATGTTGCTCCTTTTACGCTATGTGGATACGCTGCTTTAATGCCTTTGTATCATGCTATTG
CTTCCCGTATGGCTTTCATTTTCTCCTCCTTGTATAAATCCTGGTTGCTGTCTCTTTATGAGGAGTTGTG
GCCCGTTGTCAGGCAACGTGGCGTGGTGTGCACTGTGTTTGCTGACGCAACCCCCACTGGTTGGGGCATT
GCCACCACCTGTCAGCTCCTTTCCGGGACTTTCGCTTTCCCCCTCCCTATTGCCACGGCGGAACTCATCG
CCGCCTGCCTTGCCCGCTGCTGGACAGGGGCTCGGCTGTTGGGCACTGACAATTCCGTGGTGTTGTCGGG
GAAGCTGACGTCCTTTCCATGGCTGCTCGCCTGTGTTGCCACCTGGATTCTGCGCGGGACGTCCTTCTGC
TACGTCCCTTCGGCCCTCAATCCAGCGGACCTTCCTTCCCGCGGCCTGCTGCCGGCTCTGCGGCCTCTTC
CGCGTCTTCGCCTTCGCCCTCAGACGAGTCGGATCTCCCTTTGGGCCGCCTCCCCGCATCGGGAATTCGA
GCTCGGTACCTTTAAGACCAATGACTTACAAGGCAGCTGTAGATCTTAGCCACTTTTTAAAAGAAAAGGG
GGGACTGGAAGGGCTAATTCACTCCCAACGAAGACAAGATGGGATCAATTCACCATGGGAATAACTTCGT
ATAGCATACATTATACGAAGTTATGCTGCTTTTTGCTTGTACTGGGTCTCTCTGGTTAGACCAGATCTGA
GCCTGGGAGCTCTCTGGCTAACTAGGGAACCCACTGCTTAAGCCTCAATAAAGCTTGCCTTGAGTGCTTC
AAGTAGTGTGTGCCCGTCTGTTGTGTGACTCTGGTAACTAGAGATCCCTCAGACCCTTTTAGTCAGTGTG
GAAAATCTCTAGCAGCATCTAGAATTAATTCCGTGTATTCTATAGTGTCACCTAAATCGTATGTGTATGA
TACATAAGGTTATGTATTAATTGTAGCCGCGTTCTAACGACAATATGTACAAGCCTAATTGTGTAGCATC
TGGCTTACTGAAGCAGACCCTATCATCTCTCTCGTAAACTGCCGTCAGAGTCGGTTTGGTTGGACGAACC
TTCTGAGTTTCTGGTAACGCCGTCCCGCACCCGGAAATGGTCAGCGAACCAATCAGCAGGGTCATCGCTA
GCCAGATCCTCTACGCCGGACGCATCGTGGCCGGCATCACCGGCGCCACAGGTGCGGTTGCTGGCGCCTA
TATCGCCGACATCACCGATGGGGAAGATCGGGCTCGCCACTTCGGGCTCATGAGCGCTTGTTTCGGCGTG
GGTATGGTGGCAGGCCCCGTGGCCGGGGGACTGTTGGGCGCCATCTCCTTGCATGCACCATTCCTTGCGG
CGGCGGTGCTCAACGGCCTCAACCTACTACTGGGCTGCTTCCTAATGCAGGAGTCGCATAAGGGAGAGCG
TCGAATGGTGCACTCTCAGTACAATCTGCTCTGATGCCGCATAGTTAAGCCAGCCCCGACACCCGCCAAC
ACCCGCTGACGCGCCCTGACGGGCTTGTCTGCTCCCGGCATCCGCTTACAGACAAGCTGTGACCGTCTCC
GGGAGCTGCATGTGTCAGAGGTTTTCACCGTCATCACCGAAACGCGCGAGACGAAAGGGCCTCGTGATAC
GCCTATTTTTATAGGTTAATGTCATGATAATAATGGTTTCTTAGACGTCAGGTGGCACTTTTCGGGGAAA
TGTGCGCGGAACCCCTATTTGTTTATTTTTCTAAATACATTCAAATATGTATCCGCTCATGAGACAATAA
CCCTGATAAATGCTTCAATAATATTGAAAAAGGAAGAGTATGAGTATTCAACATTTCCGTGTCGCCCTTA
TTCCCTTTTTTGCGGCATTTTGCCTTCCTGTTTTTGCTCACCCAGAAACGCTGGTGAAAGTAAAAGATGC
TGAAGATCAGTTGGGTGCACGAGTGGGTTACATCGAACTGGATCTCAACAGCGGTAAGATCCTTGAGAGT
TTTCGCCCCGAAGAACGTTTTCCAATGATGAGCACTTTTAAAGTTCTGCTATGTGGCGCGGTATTATCCC
GTATTGACGCCGGGCAAGAGCAACTCGGTCGCCGCATACACTATTCTCAGAATGACTTGGTTGAGTACTC
ACCAGTCACAGAAAAGCATCTTACGGATGGCATGACAGTAAGAGAATTATGCAGTGCTGCCATAACCATG
AGTGATAACACTGCGGCCAACTTACTTCTGACAACGATCGGAGGACCGAAGGAGCTAACCGCTTTTTTGC
ACAACATGGGGGATCATGTAACTCGCCTTGATCGTTGGGAACCGGAGCTGAATGAAGCCATACCAAACGA
CGAGCGTGACACCACGATGCCTGTAGCAATGGCAACAACGTTGCGCAAACTATTAACTGGCGAACTACTT
ACTCTAGCTTCCCGGCAACAATTAATAGACTGGATGGAGGCGGATAAAGTTGCAGGACCACTTCTGCGCT
CGGCCCTTCCGGCTGGCTGGTTTATTGCTGATAAATCTGGAGCCGGTGAGCGTGGGTCTCGCGGTATCAT
TGCAGCACTGGGGCCAGATGGTAAGCCCTCCCGTATCGTAGTTATCTACACGACGGGGAGTCAGGCAACT
ATGGATGAACGAAATAGACAGATCGCTGAGATAGGTGCCTCACTGATTAAGCATTGGTAACTGTCAGACC
AAGTTTACTCATATATACTTTAGATTGATTTAAAACTTCATTTTTAATTTAAAAGGATCTAGGTGAAGAT
CCTTTTTGATAATCTCATGACCAAAATCCCTTAACGTGAGTTTTCGTTCCACTGAGCGTCAGACCCCGTA
GAAAAGATCAAAGGATCTTCTTGAGATCCTTTTTTTCTGCGCGTAATCTGCTGCTTGCAAACAAAAAAAC
CACCGCTACCAGCGGTGGTTTGTTTGCCGGATCAAGAGCTACCAACTCTTTTTCCGAAGGTAACTGGCTT
CAGCAGAGCGCAGATACCAAATACTGTTCTTCTAGTGTAGCCGTAGTTAGGCCACCACTTCAAGAACTCT
GTAGCACCGCCTACATACCTCGCTCTGCTAATCCTGTTACCAGTGGCTGCTGCCAGTGGCGATAAGTCGT
GTCTTACCGGGTTGGACTCAAGACGATAGTTACCGGATAAGGCGCAGCGGTCGGGCTGAACGGGGGGTTC
GTGCACACAGCCCAGCTTGGAGCGAACGACCTACACCGAACTGAGATACCTACAGCGTGAGCTATGAGAA
AGCGCCACGCTTCCCGAAGGGAGAAAGGCGGACAGGTATCCGGTAAGCGGCAGGGTCGGAACAGGAGAGC
GCACGAGGGAGCTTCCAGGGGGAAACGCCTGGTATCTTTATAGTCCTGTCGGGTTTCGCCACCTCTGACT
TGAGCGTCGATTTTTGTGATGCTCGTCAGGGGGGCGGAGCCTATGGAAAAACGCCAGCAACGCGGCCTTT
TTACGGTTCCTGGCCTTTTGCTGGCCTTTTGCTCACATGTTCTTTCCTGCGTTATCCCCTGATTCTGTGG
ATAACCGTATTACCGCCTTTGAGTGAGCTGATACCGCTCGCCGCAGCCGAACGACCGAGCGCAGCGAGTC
AGTGAGCGAGGAAGCGGAAGAGCGCCCAATACGCAAACCGCCTCTCCCCGCGCGTTGGCCGATTCATTAA
TGCAGCTGTGGAATGTGTGTCAGTTAGGGTGTGGAAAGTCCCCAGGCTCCCCAGCAGGCAGAAGTATGCA
AAGCATGCATCTCAATTAGTCAGCAACCAGGTGTGGAAAGTCCCCAGGCTCCCCAGCAGGCAGAAGTATG
CAAAGCATGCATCTCAATTAGTCAGCAACCATAGTCCCGCCCCTAACTCCGCCCATCCCGCCCCTAACTC
CGCCCAGTTCCGCCCATTCTCCGCCCCATGGCTGACTAATTTTTTTTATTTATGCAGAGGCCGAGGCCGC
CTCGGCCTCTGAGCTATTCCAGAAGTAGTGAGGAGGCTTTTTTGGAGGCCTAGGCTTTTGCAAAAAGCTT
GGACACAAGACAGGCTTGCGAGATATGTTTGAGAATACCACTTTATCCCGCGTCAGGGAGAGGCAGTGCG
TAAAAAGACGCGGACTCATGTGAAATACTGGTTTTTAGTGCGCCAGATCTCTATAATCTCGCGCAACCTA
TTTTCCCCTCGAACACTTTTTAAGCCGTAGATAAACAGGCTGGGACACTTCACATGAGCGAAAAATACAT
CGTCACCTGGGACATGTTGCAGATCCATGCACGTAAACTCGCAAGCCGACTGATGCCTTCTGAACAATGG
AAAGGCATTATTGCCGTAAGCCGTGGCGGTCTGTACCGGGTGCGTTACTGGCGCGTGAACTGGGTATTCG
TCATGTCGATACCGTTTGTATTTCCAGCTACGATCACGACAACCAGCGCGAGCTTAAAGTGCTGAAACGC
GCAGAAGGCGATGGCGAAGGCTTCATCGTTATTGATGACCTGGTGGATACCGGTGGTACTGCGGTTGCGA
TTCGTGAAATGTATCCAAAAGCGCACTTTGTCACCATCTTCGCAAAACCGGCTGGTCGTCCGCTGGTTGA
TGACTATGTTGTTGATATCCCGCAAGATACCTGGATTGAACAGCCGTGGGATATGGGCGTCGTATTCGTC
CCGCCAATCTCCGGTCGCTAATCTTTTCAACGCCTGGCACTGCCGGGCGTTGTTCTTTTTAACTTCAGGC
GGGTTACAATAGTTTCCAGTAAGTATTCTGGAGGCTGCATCCATGACACAGGCAAACCTGAGCGAAACCC
TGTTCAAACCCCGCTTTAAACATCCTGAAACCTCGACGCTAGTCCGCCGCTTTAATCACGGCGCACAACC
GCCTGTGCAGTCGGCCCTTGATGGTAAAACCATCCCTCACTGGTATCGCATGATTAACCGTCTGATGTGG
ATCTGGCGCGGCATTGACCCACGCGAAATCCTCGACGTCCAGGCACGTATTGTGATGAGCGATGCCGAAC
GTACCGACGATGATTTATACGATACGGTGATTGGCTACCGTGGCGGCAACTGGATTTATGAGTGGGCCCC
GGATCTTTGTGAAGGAACCTTACTTCTGTGGTGTGACATAATTGGACAAACTACCTACAGAGATTTAAAG
CTCTAAGGTAAATATAAAATTTTTAAGTGTATAATGTGTTAAACTACTGATTCTAATTGTTTGTGTATTT
TAGATTCCAACCTATGGAACTGATGAATGGGAGCAGTGGTGGAATGCCTTTAATGAGGAAAACCTGTTTT
GCTCAGAAGAAATGCCATCTAGTGATGATGAGGCTACTGCTGACTCTCAACATTCTACTCCTCCAAAAAA
GAAGAGAAAGGTAGAAGACCCCAAGGACTTTCCTTCAGAATTGCTAAGTTTTTTGAGTCATGCTGTGTTT
AGTAATAGAACTCTTGCTTGCTTTGCTATTTACACCACAAAGGAAAAAGCTGCACTGCTATACAAGAAAA
TTATGGAAAAATATTCTGTAACCTTTATAAGTAGGCATAACAGTTATAATCATAACATACTGTTTTTTCT
TACTCCACACAGGCATAGAGTGTCTGCTATTAATAACTATGCTCAAAAATTGTGTACCTTTAGCTTTTTA
ATTTGTAAAGGGGTTAATAAGGAATATTTGATGTATAGTGCCTTGACTAGAGATCATAATCAGCCATACC
ACATTTGTAGAGGTTTTACTTGCTTTAAAAAACCTCCCACACCTCCCCCTGAACCTGAAACATAAAATGA
ATGCAATTGTTGTTGTTAACTTGTTTATTGCAGCTTATAATGGTTACAAATAAAGCAATAGCATCACAAA
TTTCACAAATAAAGCATTTTTTTCACTGCATTCTAGTTGTGGTTTGTCCAAACTCATCAATGTATCTTAT
CATGTCTGGATCAACTGGATAACTCAAGCTAACCAAAATCATCCCAAACTTCCCACCCCATACCCTATTA
CCACTGCCAATTACCTGTGGTTTCATTTACTCTAAACCTGTGATTCCTCTGAATTATTTTCATTTTAAAG
AAATTGTATTTGTTAAATATGTACTACAAACTTAGTAGTTGGAAGGGCTAATTCACTCCCAAAGAAGACA
AGATATCCTTGATCTGTGGATCTACCACACACAAGGCTACTTCCCTGATTAGCAGAACTACACACCAGGG
CCAGGGGTCAGATATCCACTGACCTTTGGATGGTGCTACAAGCTAGTACCAGTTGAGCCAGATAAGGTAG
AAGAGGCCAATAAAGGAGAGAACACCAGCTTGTTACACCCTGTGAGCCTGCATGGGATGGATGACCCGGA
GAGAGAAGTGTTAGAGTGGAGGTTTGACAGCCGCCTAGCATTTCATCACGTGGCCCGAGAGCTGCATCCG
GAGTACTTCAAGAACTGCTGATATCGAGCTTGCTACAAGGGACTTTCCGCTGGGGACTTTCCAGGGAGGC
GTGGCCTGGGCGGGACTGGGGAGTGGCGAGCCCTCAGATCCTGCATATAAGCAGCTGCTTTTTGCCTGTA
CTGGGTCTCTCTGGTTAGACCAGATCTGAGCCTGGGAGCTCTCTGGCTAACTAGGGAACCCACTGCTTAA
GCCTCAATAAAGCTTGCCTTGAGTGCTTCAAGTAGTGTGTGCCCGTCTGTTGTGTGACTCTGGTAACTAG
AGATCCCTCAGACCCTTTTAGTCAGTGTGGAAAATCTCTAGCAGTGGCGCCCGAACAGGGACTTGAAAGC
GAAAGGGAAACCAGAGGAGCTCTCTCGACGCAGGACTCGGCTTGCTGAAGCGCGCACGGCAAGAGGCGAG
GGGCGGCGACTGGTGAGTACGCCAAAAATTTTGACTAGCGGAGGCTAGAAGGAGAGAGATGGGTGCGAGA
GCGTCAGTATTAAGCGGGGGAGAATTAGATCGCGATGGGAAAAAATTCGGTTAAGGCCAGGGGGAAAGAA
AAAATATAAATTAAAACATATAGTATGGGCAAGCAGGGAGCTAGAACGATTCGCAGTTAATCCTGGCCTG
TTAGAAACATCAGAAGGCTGTAGACAAATACTGGGACAGCTACAACCATCCCTTCAGACAGGATCAGAAG
AACTTAGATCATTATATAATACAGTAGCAACCCTCTATTGTGTGCATCAAAGGATAGAGATAAAAGACAC
CAAGGAAGCTTTAGACAAGATAGAGGAAGAGCAAAACAAAAGTAAGACCACCGCACAGCAAGCGGCCGCT
GATCTTCAGACCTGGAGGAGGAGATATGAGGGACAATTGGAGAAGTGAATTATATAAATATAAAGTAGTA
AAAATTGAACCATTAGGAGTAGCACCCACCAAGGCAAAGAGAAGAGTGGTGCAGAGAGAAAAAAGAGCAG
TGGGAATAGGAGCTTTGTTCCTTGGGTTCTTGGGAGCAGCAGGAAGCACTATGGGCGCAGCGTCAATGAC
GCTGACGGTACAGGCCAGACAATTATTGTCTGGTATAGTGCAGCAGCAGAACAATTTGCTGAGGGCTATT
GAGGCGCAACAGCATCTGTTGCAACTCACAGTCTGGGGCATCAAGCAGCTCCAGGCAAGAATCCTGGCTG
TGGAAAGATACCTAAAGGATCAACAGCTCCTGGGGATTTGGGGTTGCTCTGGAAAACTCATTTGCACCAC
TGCTGTGCCTTGGAATGCTAGTTGGAGTAATAAATCTCTGGAACAGATTTGGAATCACACGACCTGGATG
GAGTGGGACAGAGAAATTAACAATTACACAAGCTTAATACACTCCTTAATTGAAGAATCGCAAAACCAGC
AAGAAAAGAATGAACAAGAATTATTGGAATTAGATAAATGGGCAAGTTTGTGGAATTGGTTTAACATAAC
AAATTGGCTGTGGTATATAAAATTATTCATAATGATAGTAGGAGGCTTGGTAGGTTTAAGAATAGTTTTT
GCTGTACTTTCTATAGTGAATAGAGTTAGGCAGGGATATTCACCATTATCGTTTCAGACCCACCTCCCAA
CCCCGAGGGGACCCGACAGGCCCGAAGGAATAGAAGAAGAAGGTGGAGAGAGAGACAGAGACAGATCCAT
TCGATTAGTGAACGGATCTCGACGGTATCGATCACGAGACTAGCCTCGACCATCGATGTCGACGATAAGC
TTTGCAAAGATGGATAAAGTTTTAAACAGAGAGGAATCTTTGCAGCTAATGGACCTTCTAGGTCTTGAAA
GGAGTGGGAATTGGCTCCGGTGCCCGTCAGTGGGCAGAGCGCACATCGCCCACAGTCCCCGAGAAGTTGG
GGGGAGGGGTCGGCAATTGAACCGGTGCCTAGAGAAGGTGGCGCGGGGTAAACTGGGAAAGTGATGTCGT
GTACTGGCTCCGCCTTTTTCCCGAGGGTGGGGGAGAACCGTATATAAGTGCAGTAGTCGCCGTGAACGTT
CTTTTTCGCAACGGGTTTGCCGCCAGAACACAGGTAAGTGCCGTGTGTGGTTCCCGCGGGCCTGGCCTCT
TTACGGGTTATGGCCCTTGCGTGCCTTGAATTACTTCCACCTGGCTGCAGTACGTGATTCTTGATCCCGA
GCTTCGGGTTGGAAGTGGGTGGGAGAGTTCGAGGCCTTGCGCTTAAGGAGCCCCTTCGCCTCGTGCTTGA
GTTGAGGCCTGGCCTGGGCGCTGGGGCCGCCGCGTGCGAATCTGGTGGCACCTTCGCGCCTGTCTCGCTG
CTTTCGATAAGTCTCTAGCCATTTAAAATTTTTGATGACCTGCTGCGACGCTTTTTTTCTGGCAAGATAG
TCTTGTAAATGCGGGCCAAGATCTGCACACTGGTATTTCGGTTTTTGGGGCCGCGGGCGGCGACGGGGCC
CGTGCGTCCCAGCGCACATGTTCGGCGAGGCGGGGCCTGCGAGCGCGGCCACCGAGAATCGGACGGGGGT
AGTCTCAAGCTGGCCGGCCTGCTCTGGTGCCTGGCCTCGCGCCGCCGTGTATCGCCCCGCCCTGGGCGGC
AAGGCTGGCCCGGTCGGCACCAGTTGCGTGAGCGGAAAGATGGCCGCTTCCCGGCCCTGCTGCAGGGAGC
TCAAAATGGAGGACGCGGCGCTCGGGAGAGCGGGCGGGTGAGTCACCCACACAAAGGAAAAGGGCCTTTC
CGTCCTCAGCCGTCGCTTCATGTGACTCCACGGAGTACCGGGCGCCGTCCAGGCACCTCGATTAGTTCTC
GAGCTTTTGGAGTACGTCGTCTTTAGGTTGGGGGGAGGGGTTTTATGCGATGGAGTTTCCCCACACTGAG
TGGGTGGAGACTGAAGTTAGGCCAGCTTGGCACTTGATGTAATTCTCCTTGGAATTTGCCCTTTTTGAGT
TTGGATCTTGGTTCATTCTCAAGCCTCAGACAGTGGTTCAAAGTTTTTTTCTTCCATTTCAGGTGTCGTG
A
Features (pLannotate 1.2.2; 35 found; start..end, strand, type, name):
     48..165     +  misc_feature   cPPT/CTS: central polypurine tract and central termination sequence of HIV-1
    232..1278    +  CDS            Pax4: PAX4_MOUSE - Also known as Pax-4. Experimental evidence at protein level: Swiss-Prot protein existence level 1. Plays an important role in the differentiation and development of pancreatic islet beta cells. Transcriptional repressor that competes with PAX6 in binding to a common element in the glucagon, insulin and somatostatin promoters. From Mus musculus (Mouse).
   1450..2001    +  misc_feature   IRES: internal ribosome entry site (IRES) of the encephalomyocarditis virus (EMCV)
   2004..2720    +  CDS            EGFP: EGFP is a basic (constitutively fluorescent) green fluorescent protein published in 1996, derived from Aequorea victoria. It is reported to be a rapidly-maturing weak dimer with moderate acid sensitivity.
   2721..2738    +  misc_feature   MCS (fragment): multiple cloning site
   2777..2819    +  misc_feature   MCS (fragment): pBluescript multiple cloning site
   2829..3417    +  misc_feature   WPRE: woodchuck hepatitis virus posttranscriptional regulatory element
   3436..3540    +  CDS            nef (fragment): NEF_HV1LA - Experimental evidence at protein level: Swiss-Prot protein existence level 1. Extracellular Nef protein targets CD4(+) T-lymphocytes for apoptosis by interacting with CXCR4 surface receptors. From Human immunodeficiency virus type 1 group M subtype B (isolate Lai) (HIV-1).
   3561..3594    +  protein_bind   loxP: Cre-mediated recombination occurs in the 8-bp core sequence (GCATACAT). Cre recombinase
   3614..3794    +  LTR            5' LTR (truncated): truncated 5' long terminal repeat (LTR) from HIV-1
   3819..3837    -  promoter       SP6 promoter: promoter for bacteriophage SP6 RNA polymerase
   4065..4344    +  CDS            TcR (fragment): tetracycline efflux protein; tet; confers resistance to tetracycline
   4345..4393    -  misc_feature   bom (fragment): basis of mobility region from pBR322
   4495..4530    -  CDS            rop (fragment): Rop protein, which maintains plasmids at low copy number; rop
   4625..4729    +  promoter       AmpR promoter: bla
   4730..5590    +  CDS            AmpR: β-lactamase; bla; confers resistance to ampicillin, carbenicillin, and related antibiotics
   5761..6349    +  rep_origin     ori: high-copy-number ColE1/pMB1/pBR322/pUC origin of replication
   6532..6588    +  CDS            lacI (fragment): lac repressor; lacI; The lac repressor binds to the lac operator to inhibit transcription in E. coli. This inhibition can be relieved by adding lactose or isopropyl-β-D-thiogalactopyranoside (IPTG).
   6595..6924    +  promoter       SV40 promoter: SV40 enhancer and early promoter
   7124..7243    +  CDS            gpt (fragment): XGPT_ECOLI - Also known as gpp, gxu. Experimental evidence at protein level: Swiss-Prot protein existence level 1. Purine salvage pathway enzyme that catalyzes the transfer of the ribosyl-5-phosphate group from 5-phospho-alpha-D-ribose 1- diphosphate (PRPP) to the N9 position of the 6-oxopurines guanine and xanthine to form the corresponding ribonucleotides GMP (guanosine 5'- monophosphate) and XMP (xanthosine 5'-monophosphate), with the release of PPi. To a lesser extent, also acts on hypoxanthine (PubMed:9100006, PubMed:3886014). Does not ribophosphorylate adenine (PubMed:3886014). From Esch
   7243..7578    +  CDS            gpt (fragment): XGPT_ECOLI - Also known as gpp, gxu. Experimental evidence at protein level: Swiss-Prot protein existence level 1. Purine salvage pathway enzyme that catalyzes the transfer of the ribosyl-5-phosphate group from 5-phospho-alpha-D-ribose 1- diphosphate (PRPP) to the N9 position of the 6-oxopurines guanine and xanthine to form the corresponding ribonucleotides GMP (guanosine 5'- monophosphate) and XMP (xanthosine 5'-monophosphate), with the release of PPi. To a lesser extent, also acts on hypoxanthine (PubMed:9100006, PubMed:3886014). Does not ribophosphorylate adenine (PubMed:3886014). From Esch
   7673..7978    +  CDS            frsA (fragment): FRSA_ECOLI - Also known as yafA. Experimental evidence at protein level: Swiss-Prot protein existence level 1. Catalyzes the hydrolysis of esters (PubMed:15808744). Displays esterase activity toward pNP-butyrate (PubMed:15808744). May stimulate mixed-acid fermentation by acting as a fermentation/respiration switch that down-regulates respiration and up- regulates fermentation rates (PubMed:15169777). From Escherichia coli (strain K12).
   7982..8056    +  CDS            small t antigen (fragment): SV40 (simian virus 40) small t antigen
   8058..8123    +  intron         small t intron: SV40 (simian virus 40) small t antigen intron
   8253..8273    +  CDS            SV40 NLS: nuclear localization signal of SV40 (simian virus 40) large T antigen
   8592..8675    +  CDS            large T antigen (fragment): large T antigen from SV40 (simian virus 40)
   8698..8832    +  polyA_signal   SV40 poly(A) signal: SV40 polyadenylation signal
   8999..9328    +  CDS            nef (fragment): NEF_HV1BR - Experimental evidence at protein level: Swiss-Prot protein existence level 1. Extracellular Nef protein targets CD4(+) T-lymphocytes for apoptosis by interacting with CXCR4 surface receptors (PubMed:14990729). From Human immunodeficiency virus type 1 group M subtype B (isolate BRU/LAI) (HIV-1).
   9376..9633    +  LTR            5' LTR (truncated): truncated 5' long terminal repeat (LTR) from HIV-1
   9680..9805    +  misc_feature   HIV-1 Ψ: packaging signal of human immunodeficiency virus type 1
   9789..10152   +  CDS            HIV-1 gag (fragment): gag protein from human immunodeficiency virus 1; gag
  10298..10531   +  misc_feature   RRE: The Rev response element (RRE) of HIV-1 allows for Rev-dependent mRNA export from the nucleus to the cytoplasm.
  10908..11008   +  CDS            Rev (fragment): human immunodeficiency virus 1 (HIV-1) Rev protein; rev; enhances nuclear export of unspliced and incompletely spliced viral mRNAs
  11070..11136   +  CDS            small t antigen (fragment): SV40 (simian virus 40) small t antigen
  11143..12321   +  promoter       EF-1α promoter: strong constitutive promoter for human elongation factor EF-1α
