[The description below was written by a language model from this plasmid's Addgene catalogue record and pLannotate feature annotations shown in this document.]
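Description:
pWPI-mPAX4 is an HIV-1-derived lentiviral transfer plasmid of about 12.3 kb, built on the pWPI backbone for constitutive expression of the mouse transcription factor Pax4. It is maintained in E. coli through a high-copy ColE1/pUC-type origin and an ampicillin resistance gene. The backbone also carries leftover pBR322 fragments and an SV40 promoter–gpt–SV40 poly(A) cassette lying outside the viral region. Two sequence records are available, a depositor sequence and a sequencing-derived one. They differ by a single nucleotide in length and in their start coordinates, but show the same feature order.

Between the two LTR elements, the vector genome contains the Ψ packaging signal with a gag fragment, the Rev response element for Rev-dependent export of the genomic RNA, and a cPPT/CTS element. The human EF-1α promoter, with its intron, drives a bicistronic transcript. The Pax4 coding sequence comes first, recorded in the catalogue as carrying C-terminal c-myc and 6xHis tags, although these tags are not annotated in either feature table. An EMCV IRES and EGFP follow, so that transduced cells expressing Pax4 are marked by green fluorescence. GFP is the only selectable marker listed for mammalian cells. A WPRE downstream of EGFP enhances transcript expression. The 3′ LTR is annotated as truncated and is immediately preceded by a loxP site, which would typically be copied into both LTRs on reverse transcription and so allow Cre-mediated excision of the provirus.

Pax4 is involved in the differentiation of pancreatic islet beta cells and acts as a repressor that competes with PAX6 at the glucagon, insulin and somatostatin promoters. The construct therefore suits stable Pax4 overexpression with fluorescence-based tracking or sorting of transduced cells. The packaging components must be supplied in trans.
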