Addgene plasmid #114306: pWPI-mPAX4
Purpose: Constitutive expression of the Pax4 trancription factor
Depositing lab: Patrick Salmon. Depositing organization: University of Geneva.
Backbone
  Vector backbone: pWPI
  Vector type: Lentiviral
  Selectable markers: GFP
Growth in bacteria
  Bacterial resistance: Ampicillin, 100 μg/mL
  Growth temperature: 37°C
  Growth strain: NEB Stable
  Copy number: High Copy
Gene/Insert
  Gene/Insert name: PAX4
  Species: M. musculus (mouse)
  Entrez Gene: Pax4 (a.k.a. Pax-4)
  Tag / fusion protein: c-myc epitope, 6xHis tag (C terminal on insert)
  Cloning method: Restriction Enzyme; 5′ cloning site unknown (unknown if destroyed)
Terms and licenses: Academic/Nonprofit Terms; Industry Terms: Not Available to Industry
How to cite: pWPI-mPAX4 was a gift from Patrick Salmon (Addgene plasmid # 114306 ; http://n2t.net/addgene:114306 ; RRID:Addgene_114306)
